>Addgene plasmid #40408 | LRRK2_1867_2136 | depositor full sequence | sequence record 52085 | LRRK2_1867_2136 sequence 9007 bps
GGAACGGCTCCGCCCACTATTAATGAAATTAAAAATTCCAATTTTAAAAAACGCAGCAAGAGAAACATTT
GTATGAAAGAATGCGTAGAAGGAAAGAAAAATGTCGTCGACATGCTGAACAACAAGATTAATATGCCTCC
GTGTATAAAAAAAATATTGAACGATTTGAAAGAAAACAATGTACCGCGCGGCGGTATGTACAGGAAGAGG
TTTATACTAAACTGTTACATTGCAAACGTGGTTTCGTGTGCCAAGTGTGAAAACCGATGTTTAATCAAGG
CTCTGACGCATTTCTACAACCACGACTCCAAGTGTGTGGGTGAAGTCATGCATCTTTTAATCAAATCCCA
AGATGTGTATAAACCACCAAACTGCCAAAAAATGAAAACTGTCGACAAGCTCTGTCCGTTTGCTGGCAAC
TGCAAGGGTCTCAATCCTATTTGTAATTATTGAATAATAAAACAATTATAAATGCTAAATTTGTTTTTTA
TTAACGATACAAACCAAACGCAACAAGAACATTTGTAGTATTATCTATAATTGAAAACGCGTAGTTATAA
TCGCTGAGGTAATATTTAAAATCATTTTCAAATGATTCACAGTTAATTTGCGACAATATAATTTTATTTT
CACATAAACTAGACGCCTTGTCGTCTTCTTCTTCGTATTCCTTCTCTTTTTCATTTTTCTCTTCATAAAA
ATTAACATAGTTATTATCGTATCCATATATGTATCTATCGTATAGAGTAAATTTTTTGTTGTCATAAATA
TATATGTCTTTTTTAATGGGGTGTATAGTACCGCTGCGCATAGTTTTTCTGTAATTTACAACAGTGCTAT
TTTCTGGTAGTTCTTCGGAGTGTGTTGCTTTAATTATTAAATTTATATAATCAATGAATTTGGGATCGTC
GGTTTTGTACAATATGTTGCCGGCATAGTACGCAGCTTCTTCTAGTTCAATTACACCATTTTTTAGCAGC
ACCGGATTAACATAACTTTCCAAAATGTTGTACGAACCGTTAAACAAAAACAGTTCACCTCCCTTTTCTA
TACTATTGTCTGCGAGCAGTTGTTTGTTGTTAAAAATAACAGCCATTGTAATGAGACGCACAAACTAATA
TCACAAACTGGAAATGTCTATCAATATATAGTTGCTGATCAGATCCTCATTGTTTGCCTCCCTGCTGCGG
TTTTTCACCGAAGTTCATGCCAGTCCAGCGTTTTTGCAGCAGAAAAGCCGCCGACTTCGGTTTGCGGTCG
CGAGTGAAGATCCCTTTCTTGTTACCGCCAACGCGCAATATGCCTTGCGAGGTCGCAAAATCGGCGAAAT
TCCATACCTGTTCACCGACGACGGCGCTGACGCGATCAAAGACGCGGTGATACATATCCAGCCATGCACA
CTGATACTCTTCACTCCACATGTCGGTGTACATTGAGTGCAGCCCGGCTAACGTATCCACGCCGTATTCG
GTGATGATAATCGGCTGATGCAGTTTCTCCTGCCAGGCCAGAAGTTCTTTTTCCAGTACCTTCTCTGCCG
TTTCCAAATCGCCGCTTTGGACATACCATCCGTAATAACGGTTCAGGCACAGCACATCAAAGAGATCGCT
GATGGTATCGGTGTGAGCGTCGCAGAACATTACATTGACGCAGGTGATCGGACGCGTCGGGTCGAGTTTA
CGCGTTGCTTCCGCCAGTGGCGCGAAATATTCCCGTGCACCTTGCGGACGGGTATCCGGTTCGTTGGCAA
TACTCCACATCACCACGCTTGGGTGGTTTTTGTCACGCGCTATCAGCTCTTTAATCGCCTGTAAGTGCGC
TTGCTGAGTTTCCCCGTTGACTGCCTCTTCGCTGTACAGTTCTTTCGGCTTGTTGCCCGCTTCGAAACCA
ATGCCTAAAGAGAGCGAAAAGCCGACAGCAGCAGTTTCATCAATCACCACGATGCCATGTTCATCTGCCC
AGTCGAGCATCTCTTCAGCGTAAGGGTAATGCGAGGTACGGTAGGAGTTGGCCCCAATCCAGTCCATTAA
TGCGTGGTCGTGCACCATCAGCACGTTATCGAATCCTTTGCCACGTAAGTCCGCATCTTCATGACGACCA
AAGCCAGTAAAGTAGAACGGTTTGTGGTTAATCAGGAACTGTTGGCCCTTCACTGCCACTGACCGGATGC
CGACGCGAAGCGGGTAGATATCACACTCTGTCTGGCTTTTGGCTGTGACGCACAGTTCATAGAGATAACC
TTCACCCGGTTGCCAGAGGTGCGGATTCACCACTTGCAAAGTCCCGCTAGTGCCTTGTCCAGTTGCAACC
ACCTGTTGATCCGCATCACGCAGTTCAACGCTGACATCACCATTGGCCACCACCTGCCAGTCAACAGACG
CGTGGTTACAGTCTTGCGCGACATGCGTCACCACGGTGATATCGTCCACCCAGGTGTTCGGCGTGGTGTA
GAGCATTACGCTGCGATGGATTCCGGCATAGTTAAAGAAATCATGGAAGTAAGACTGCTTTTTCTTGCCG
TTTTCGTCGGTAATCACCATTCCCGGCGGGATAGTCTGCCAGTTCAGTTCGTTGTTCACACAAACGGTGA
TACGTACACTTTTCCCGGCAATAACATACGGCGTGACATCGGCTTCAAATGGCGTATAGCCGCCCTGATG
CTCCATCACTTCCTGATTATTGACCCACACTTTGCCGTAATGAGTGACCGCATCGAAACGCAGCACGATA
CGCTGGCCTGCCCAACCTTTCGGTATAAAGACTTCGCGCTGATACCAGACGTTGCCCGCATAATTACGAA
TATCTGCATCGGCGAACTGATCGTTAAAACTGCCTGGCACAGCAATTGCCCGGCTTTCTTGTAACGCGCT
TTCCCACCAACGCTGATCAATTCCACAGTTTTCGCGATCCAGACTGAATGCCCACAGGCCGTCGAGTTTT
TTGATTTCACGGGTTGGGGTTTCTACAGGACGGACCATATTTATAGGTGTAATTTATGTAGCTGTAATTT
TTACCTTATTAATATTTTTTACGCTTTGCATTCGACGACTGAACTCCCAAATATATGTTTAACTCGTCTT
GGTCGTTTGAATTTTTGTTGCTGTGTTTCCTAATATTTTCCATCACCTTAAATATGTTATTGTAATCCTC
AATGTTGAACTTGCAATTGGACACGGCATAGTTTTCCATAGTCGTGTAAAACATGGTATTGGCTGCATTG
TAATACATCCGACTGAGCGGGTACGGATCTATGTGTTTGAGCAGCCTGTTCAAAAACTCTGCATCGTCGC
AAAACGGAATTTCGTCGACAGATCTGATCATGGAGATAATTAAAATGATAACCATCTCGCAAATAAATAA
GTATTTTACTGTTTTCGTAACAGTTTTGTAATAAAAAAACCTATAAATATAGGATCTATGCACCACCATC
ACCACCATCACCACGAGAACCTTTATTTCCAAGGATCAATGGCACCGATCCTGGGGTATTGGAAGATCAA
GGGCCTAGTGCAGCCCACTCGTCTGCTCCTGGAGTACCTAGAAGAGAAGTATGAGGAGCACCTTTATGAG
CGGGACGAGGGTGACAAGTGGCGCAATAAGAAATTCGAGCTAGGCTTGGAATTCCCCAATCTGCCTTATT
ACATCGATGGCGACGTTAAGTTGACTCAGTCCATGGCCATCATCCGCTACATCGCCGACAAGCACAATAT
GCTAGGCGGGTGCCCGAAGGAGCGAGCTGAGATCTCTATGTTGGAAGGGGCCGTGCTGGATATCCGCTAC
GGCGTGAGCCGCATTGCATACTCAAAGGATTTCGAGACCCTCAAGGTTGACTTCCTGTCAAAGCTGCCTG
AAATGCTAAAGATGTTCGAAGACCGTCTCTGTCATAAGACCTACCTGAACGGGGACCACGTGACACACCC
GGACTTTATGTTGTATGACGCTCTGGACGTCGTGCTTTATATGGACCCTATGTGCCTGGACGCTTTTCCC
AAACTAGTGTGTTTCAAGAAACGTATCGAAGCTATCCCTCAGATTGATAAGTACCTGAAGTCCTCAAAGT
ACATCGCCTGGCCCCTTCAAGGTTGGCAAGCCACATTTGGCGGTGGCGACCATCCTCCCAAGTCAGACCT
AGTGCCTAGGCACAACCAGACCAGCCTATATAAGAAAGCCGGGTCAGCTGCCGCTGTGCTGGAGGAGAAC
CTGTATTTCCAGGGCGGATCCAACATCATGCTCAACAACGATGAGCTCGAATTTGAACAAGCTCCAGAAT
TCCTGCTCGGCGACGGCTCTTTCGGCTCCGTATACCGTGCTGCTTATGAAGGCGAAGAAGTCGCCGTAAA
GATCTTCAACAAGCACACCTCGCTCCGTCTGCTCCGTCAGGAACTGGTCGTTCTGTGTCATCTGCACCAT
CCGAGCCTCATCTCCCTGCTGGCCGCTGGCATCCGTCCTCGTATGCTGGTGATGGAGCTGGCATCCAAGG
GCTCTCTCGACCGCCTGCTGCAGCAGGACAAGGCTTCTCTGACCCGTACTCTGCAGCATCGTATCGCTCT
GCATGTAGCTGACGGCCTGCGTTATCTTCATTCTGCAATGATCATTTATCGCGACCTGAAACCTCATAAT
GTACTGCTGTTTACTCTGTACCCGAACGCTGCCATCATCGCTAAGATTGCAGACTATGGTATTGCGCAGT
ACTGCTGCCGCATGGGCATTAAAACAAGCGAAGGTACGCCGGGTTTCCGTGCTCCAGAAGTGGCTCGTGG
CAACGTTATTTACAACCAGCAAGCTGACGTTTACTCGTTCGGTCTGCTCCTGTACGATATCCTGACTACC
GGCGGCCGTATCGTAGAAGGTCTGAAGTTCCCTAACGAATTCGACGAACTGGAAATCCAGGGCAAGCTGC
CAGACCCGGTTAAAGAATACGGTTGCGCTCCGTGGCCGATGGTAGAGAAGCTCATCAAACAGTGCCTTAA
AGAAAACCCTCAGGAACGTCCAACCTCTGCTCAAGTGTTCGACATCCTTAACAGCGCTGAATGATAAGCT
TTAGTAAGCACTCGAGCACCACCACCACCACCACTAACCTAGGTAGCTGAGCGCATGCAAGCTGATCCGG
GTTATTAGTACATTTATTAAGCGCTAGATTCTGTGCGTTGTTGATTTACAGACAATTGTTGTACGTATTT
TAATAATTCATTAAATTTATAATCTTTAGGGTGGTATGTTAGAGCGAAAATCAAATGATTTTCAGCGTCT
TTATATCTGAATTTAAATATTAAATCCTCAATAGATTTGTAAAATAGGTTTCGATTAGTTTCAAACAAGG
GTTGTTTTTCCGAACCGATGGCTGGACTATCTAATGGATTTTCGCTCAACGCCACAAAACTTGCCAAATC
TTGTAGCAGCAATCTAGCTTTGTCGATATTCGTTTGTGTTTTGTTTTGTAATAAAGGTTCGACGTCGTTC
AAAATATTATGCGCTTTTGTATTTCTTTCATCACTGTCGTTAGTGTACAATTGACTCGACGTAAACACGT
TAAATAGAGCTTGGACATATTTAACATCGGGCGTGTTAGCTTTATTAGGCCGATTATCGTCGTCGTCCCA
ACCCTCGTCGTTAGAAGTTGCTTCCGAAGACGATTTTGCCATAGCCACACGACGCCTATTAATTGTGTCG
GCTAACACGTCCGCGATCAAATTTGTAGTTGAGCTTTTTGGAATTATTTCTGATTGCGGGCGTTTTTGGG
CGGGTTTCAATCTAACTGTGCCCGATTTTAATTCAGACAACACGTTAGAAAGCGATGGTGCAGGCGGTGG
TAACATTTCAGACGGCAAATCTACTAATGGCGGCGGTGGTGGAGCTGATGATAAATCTACCATCGGTGGA
GGCGCAGGCGGGGCTGGCGGCGGAGGCGGAGGCGGAGGTGGTGGCGGTGATGCAGACGGCGGTTTAGGCT
CAAATGTCTCTTTAGGCAACACAGTCGGCACCTCAACTATTGTACTGGTTTCGGGCGCCGTTTTTGGTTT
GACCGGTCTGAGACGAGTGCGATTTTTTTCGTTTCTAATAGCTTCCAACAATTGTTGTCTGTCGTCTAAA
GGTGCAGCGGGTTGAGGTTCCGTCGGCATTGGTGGAGCGGGCGGCAATTCAGACATCGATGGTGGTGGTG
GTGGTGGAGGCGCTGGAATGTTAGGCACGGGAGAAGGTGGTGGCGGCGGTGCCGCCGGTATAATTTGTTC
TGGTTTAGTTTGTTCGCGCACGATTGTGGGCACCGGCGCAGGCGCCGCTGGCTGCACAACGGAAGGTCGT
CTGCTTCGAGGCAGCGCTTGGGGTGGTGGCAATTCAATATTATAATTGGAATACAAATCGTAAAAATCTG
CTATAAGCATTGTAATTTCGCTATCGTTTACCGTGCCGATATTTAACAACCGCTCAATGTAAGCAATTGT
ATTGTAAAGAGATTGTCTCAAGCTCGGATCGATCCCGCACGCCGATAACAAGCCTTTTCATTTTTACTAC
AGCATTGTAGTGGCGAGACACTTCGCTGTCGTCGAGGTTTAAACGCTTCCTCGCTCACTGACTCGCTGCG
CTCGGTCGTTCGGCTGCGGCGAGCGGTATCAGCTCACTCAAAGGCGGTAATACGGTTATCCACAGAATCA
GGGGATAACGCAGGAAAGAACATGTGAGCAAAAGGCCAGCAAAAGGCCAGGAACCGTAAAAAGGCCGCGT
TGCTGGCGTTTTTCCATAGGCTCCGCCCCCCTGACGAGCATCACAAAAATCGACGCTCAAGTCAGAGGTG
GCGAAACCCGACAGGACTATAAAGATACCAGGCGTTTCCCCCTGGAAGCTCCCTCGTGCGCTCTCCTGTT
CCGACCCTGCCGCTTACCGGATACCTGTCCGCCTTTCTCCCTTCGGGAAGCGTGGCGCTTTCTCATAGCT
CACGCTGTAGGTATCTCAGTTCGGTGTAGGTCGTTCGCTCCAAGCTGGGCTGTGTGCACGAACCCCCCGT
TCAGCCCGACCGCTGCGCCTTATCCGGTAACTATCGTCTTGAGTCCAACCCGGTAAGACACGACTTATCG
CCACTGGCAGCAGCCACTGGTAACAGGATTAGCAGAGCGAGGTATGTAGGCGGTGCTACAGAGTTCTTGA
AGTGGTGGCCTAACTACGGCTACACTAGAAGGACAGTATTTGGTATCTGCGCTCTGCTGAAGCCAGTTAC
CTTCGGAAAAAGAGTTGGTAGCTCTTGATCCGGCAAACAAACCACCGCTGGTAGCGGTGGTTTTTTTGTT
TGCAAGCAGCAGATTACGCGCAGAAAAAAAGGATCTCAAGAAGATCCTTTGATCTTTTCTACGGGGTCTG
ACGCTCAGTGGAACGAAAACTCACGTTAAGGGATTTTGGTCATGAGATTATCAAAAAGGATCTTCACCTA
GATCCTTTTAAATTAAAAATGAAGTTTTAAATCAATCTAAAGTATATATGAGTAAACTTGGTCTGACAGT
TACCAATGCTTAATCAGTGAGGCACCTATCTCAGCGATCTGTCTATTTCGTTCATCCATAGTTGCCTGAC
TCCCCGTCGTGTAGATAACTACGATACGGGAGGGCTTACCATCTGGCCCCAGTGCTGCAATGATACCGCG
AGACCCACGCTCACCGGCTCCAGATTTATCAGCAATAAACCAGCCAGCCGGAAGGGCCGAGCGCAGAAGT
GGTCCTGCAACTTTATCCGCCTCCATCCAGTCTATTAATTGTTGCCGGGAAGCTAGAGTAAGTAGTTCGC
CAGTTAATAGTTTGCGCAACGTTGTTGCCATTGCTACAGGCATCGTGGTGTCACGCTCGTCGTTTGGTAT
GGCTTCATTCAGCTCCGGTTCCCAACGATCAAGGCGAGTTACATGATCCCCCATGTTGTGCAAAAAAGCG
GTTAGCTCCTTCGGTCCTCCGATCGTTGTCAGAAGTAAGTTGGCCGCAGTGTTATCACTCATGGTTATGG
CAGCACTGCATAATTCTCTTACTGTCATGCCATCCGTAAGATGCTTTTCTGTGACTGGTGAGTACTCAAC
CAAGTCATTCTGAGAATAGTGTATGCGGCGACCGAGTTGCTCTTGCCCGGCGTCAATACGGGATAATACC
GCGCCACATAGCAGAACTTTAAAAGTGCTCATCATTGGAAAACGTTCTTCGGGGCGAAAACTCTCAAGGA
TCTTACCGCTGTTGAGATCCAGTTCGATGTAACCCACTCGTGCACCCAACTGATCTTCAGCATCTTTTAC
TTTCACCAGCGTTTCTGGGTGAGCAAAAACAGGAAGGCAAAATGCCGCAAAAAAGGGAATAAGGGCGACA
CGGAAATGTTGAATACTCATACTCTTCCTTTTTCAATATTATTGAAGCATTTATCAGGGTTATTGTCTCA
TGAGCGGATACATATTTGAATGTATTTAGAAAAATAAACAAATAGGGGTTCCGCGCACATTTCCCCGAAA
AGTGCCACCTG
[124 nt withheld, positions 8482-8605]
C
[91 nt withheld, positions 8607-8697]
A
[49 nt withheld, positions 8699-8747]
CCTTTGACGTTGGAGTCCACGTTCTTT
[37 nt withheld, positions 8775-8811]
ACCCTATCTCGGTCTATTCTTTTGATTTATAAGGGATTTTGCCGATTTCGGCCTATTGGTTAAAAAATGA
GCTGATTTAACAAAAATTTAACGCGAATTTTAACAAAATATTAACGTTTACAATTTCCCATTCGCCATTC
AGGCTGCGCAACTGTTGGGAAGGGCGATCGGTGCGGGCCTCTTCGCTATTACGCCA
Features (pLannotate 1.2.2; 15 found; start..end, strand, type, name):
    329..453     +  CDS            lef2: baculovirus late expression factor 2
    491..1096    +  CDS            ORF603: baculovirus ORF603 protein
   1167..2972    -  CDS            GUS: β-glucuronidase; uidA (or gusA) from E. coli
   2987..3302    -  promoter       p6.9 promoter: Autographa californica p6.9; baculovirus late basic protein promoter
   3317..3408    +  promoter       polyhedrin promoter: polh from Autographa californica; promoter for the baculovirus polyhedrin gene
   3469..4122    +  CDS            GST26_SCHJA: Experimental evidence at protein level: Swiss-Prot protein existence level 1. GST isoenzymes appear to play a central role in the parasite detoxification system. Other functions are also suspected including a role in increasing the solubility of haematin in the parasite gut. From Schistosoma japonicum (Blood fluke).
   4222..5031    +  CDS            LRRK2 (fragment): LRRK2_HUMAN - Also known as PARK8. Experimental evidence at protein level: Swiss-Prot protein existence level 1. Serine/threonine-protein kinase which phosphorylates a broad range of proteins involved in multiple processes such as neuronal plasticity, autophagy, and vesicle trafficking (PubMed:20949042, PubMed:22012985, PubMed:26824392, PubMed:29125462, PubMed:28720718, PubMed:29127255, PubMed:30398148, PubMed:29212815, PubMed:30635421, PubMed:21850687, PubMed:23395371, PubMed:17114044, PubMed:24687852, PubMed:26014385, PubMed:25201882). Is a key regulator of RAB GTPases by regulating the GTP/
   5057..5074    +  CDS            9xHis (fragment): 9xHis affinity tag
   5111..6468    +  misc_recomb    baculovirus recombination region (ORF1629): contains part of ORF1629
   6466..6543    -  CDS            P61 (fragment): P78_NPVAC - Experimental evidence at protein level: Swiss-Prot protein existence level 1. Plays a role in the transport of the nucleocapsids from the cytoplasm toward the host nucleus together with the host actin- polymerizing Arp2/3 complex. From Autographa californica nuclear polyhedrosis virus (AcMNPV).
   6731..7319    -  rep_origin     ori: high-copy-number ColE1/pMB1/pBR322/pUC origin of replication
   7490..8350    -  CDS            AmpR: β-lactamase; bla; confers resistance to ampicillin, carbenicillin, and related antibiotics
   8351..8455    -  promoter       AmpR promoter: bla
   8482..8937    +  rep_origin     f1 ori (sequence partly withheld): f1 bacteriophage origin of replication; arrow indicates direction of (+) strand synthesis
   8942..1       -  CDS            lacZα (fragment) (across the origin): LacZα fragment of β-galactosidase; lacZ fragment
