[The description below was written by a language model from this plasmid's Addgene catalogue record and pLannotate feature annotations shown in this document.]
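Description:
LRRK2_1867_2136 is a baculovirus transfer vector built on the pEMB017 backbone (Emerald) for producing a fragment of human LRRK2 in insect cells. In bacteria it is maintained as a high-copy plasmid through a ColE1/pUC-type origin and selected with ampicillin via the β-lactamase gene; an f1 phage origin and a remnant of lacZα are also present. The expression region is flanked by AcMNPV sequences, with lef2 and ORF603 on one side and the ORF1629 recombination region on the other. These provide the homology arms for recombination with baculoviral DNA, so that the cassette is transferred into the polyhedrin locus of a recombinant virus.

The payload is driven by the very late polyhedrin (polH) promoter and encodes wild-type residues 1867 to 2136 of LRRK2, the Parkinson's disease-associated serine/threonine kinase also known as PARK8 or dardarin. The 810-nt annotated LRRK2 segment matches this 270-residue span. The catalogue lists N-terminal His-TEV and GST-TEV tags, which allow affinity purification followed by tag removal with TEV protease. The feature table confirms a Schistosoma japonicum GST coding sequence upstream of the insert. The only His-tag feature it detects lies just downstream of the LRRK2 fragment, and the record does not show whether that stretch is in frame with the insert or translated. The position of the His tag therefore differs between the catalogue fields and the annotation.

A divergently oriented cassette places E. coli β-glucuronidase (GUS) under the baculovirus late p6.9 promoter, giving a colorimetric reporter for identifying recombinant virus. The design points to recombinant production and purification of this LRRK2 fragment, although the record does not state a specific application.
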