Addgene plasmid #40408: LRRK2_1867_2136
Depositing lab: Michael J Fox Foundation MJFF. Depositing organization: Michael J Fox Foundation.
Backbone
  Vector backbone: pEMB017
  Backbone manufacturer: Emerald
  Vector type: Baculovirus
Growth in bacteria
  Bacterial resistance: Ampicillin, 100 μg/mL
  Growth temperature: 37°C
  Growth strain: Top10
  Copy number: High Copy
Gene/Insert
  Gene/Insert name: LRRK2
  Species: H. sapiens (human)
  Mutation: WT aa1867_2136
  Entrez Gene: LRRK2 (a.k.a. AURA17, DARDARIN, PARK8, RIPK7, ROCO2)
  Promoter: polH
  Tag / fusion protein: HisTev (N terminal on insert); GST-Tev (N terminal on insert)
  Cloning method: Restriction Enzyme; 5′ cloning site BamHI (destroyed during cloning); 3′ cloning site HindIII (destroyed during cloning)
  Sequencing primers: 5′ DSP2466For:GAATTTCGTCGACAGATC; 3′ DSP2466Rev:AATAACCCGGATCAGCTT
Terms and licenses: Academic/Nonprofit Terms; Industry Terms
How to cite: LRRK2_1867_2136 was a gift from Michael J Fox Foundation MJFF (Addgene plasmid # 40408 ; http://n2t.net/addgene:40408 ; RRID:Addgene_40408)
