>Addgene plasmid #40408 | LRRK2_1867_2136 | addgene partial sequence | sequence record 53106 | DSP2466Rev 5'-AATAACCCGGATCAGCTT-3'
GGTGGTGGTGGTGCTCGAGTGCTTACTAAAGCTTATCATTCAGCGCTGTTAAGGATGTCGAACACTTGAG
CAGAGGTTGGACGTTCCTGAGGGTTTTCTTTAAGGCACTGTTTGATGAGCTTCTCTACCATCGGCCACGG
AGCGCAACCGTATTCTTTAACCGGGTCTGGCAGCTTGCCCTGGATTTCCAGTTCGTCGAATTCGTTAGGG
AACTTCAGACCTTCTACGATACGGCCGCCGGTAGTCAGGATATCGTACAGGAGCAGACCGAACGAGTAAA
CGTCAGCTTGCTGGTTGTAAATAACGTTGCCACGAGCCACTTCTGGAGCACGGAAACCCGGCGTACCTTC
GCTTGTTTTAATGCCCATGCGGCAGCAGTACTGCGCAATACCATAGTCTGCAATCTTAGCGATGATGGCA
GCGTTCGGGTACAGAGTAAACAGCAGTACATTATGAGGTTTCAGGTCGCGATAAATGATCATTGCAGAAT
GAAGATAACGCAGGCCGTCAGCTACATGCAGAGCGATACGATGCTGCAGAGTACGGGTCAGAGAAGCCTT
GTCCTGCTGCAGCAGGCGGTCGAGAGAGCCCTTGGATGCCAGCTCCATCACCAGCATACGAGGACGGATG
CCAGCGGCCAGCAGGGAGATGAGGCTCGGATGGTGCAGATGACACAGAACGACCAGTTCCTGACGGAGCA
GACGGAGCGAGGTGTGCTTGTTGAAGATCTTTACGGCGACTTCTTCGCCTTCATAAGCAGCACGGTATAC
GGAGCCGAAAGAGCCGTCGCCGAGCAGGAATTCTGGAGCTTGTTCAAATTCGAGCTCATCGTTGTTGAGC
ATGATGTTGGATCCGCCCTGGAAATACAGGTTCTCCTCCAGCACAGC
