>Addgene plasmid #40408 | LRRK2_1867_2136 | addgene partial sequence | sequence record 53107 | DSP2466For 5'-GAATTTCGTCGACAGATC-3'
CTCGCAAATAAATAAGTATTTTACTGTTTTCGTAACAGTTTTGTAATAAAAAAACCTATAAATATAGGAT
CTATGCACCACCATCACCACCATCACCACGAGAACCTTTATTTCCAAGGATCAATGGCACCGATCCTGGG
GTATTGGAAGATCAAGGGCCTAGTGCAGCCCACTCGTCTGCTCCTGGAGTACCTAGAAGAGAAGTATGAG
GAGCACCTTTATGAGCGGGACGAGGGTGACAAGTGGCGCAATAAGAAATTCGAGCTAGGCTTGGAATTCC
CCAATCTGCCTTATTACATCGATGGCGACGTTAAGTTGACTCAGTCCATGGCCATCATCCGCTACATCGC
CGACAAGCACAATATGCTAGGCGGGTGCCCGAAGGAGCGAGCTGAGATCTCTATGTTGGAAGGGGCCGTG
CTGGATATCCGCTACGGCGTGAGCCGCATTGCATACTCAAAGGATTTCGAGACCCTCAAGGTTGACTTCC
TGTCAAAGCTGCCTGAAATGCTAAAGATGTTCGAAGACCGTCTCTGTCATAAGACCTACCTGAACGGGGA
CCACGTGACACACCCGGACTTTATGTTGTATGACGCTCTGGACGTCGTGCTTTATATGGACCCTATGTGC
CTGGACGCTTTTCCCAAACTAGTGTGTTTCAAGAAACGTATCGAAGCTATCCCTCAGATTGATAAGTACC
TGAAGTCCTCAAAGTACATCGCCTGGCCCCTTCAAGGTTGGCAAGCCACATTTGGCGGTGGCGACCATCC
TCCCAAGTCAGACCTAGTGCCTAGGCACAACCAGACCAGCCTATATAAGAAAGCCGGGTCAGCTGCCG
